>Addgene plasmid #169182 | pBIG1a_nsp12-His6-3xFlag (SARS-CoV-2) | addgene full sequence | sequence record 333999 | Addgene NGS Result
TCTCCGAACTCACGACCGAAAAGATCAAGAGCAGCCCGCATGGATTTGACTTGGTCAGGGCCGAGCCTAC
ATGTGCGAATGATGCCCATACTTGAGCCACCTAACTTTGTTTTAGGGCGACTGCCCTGCTGCGTAACATC
GTTGCTGCTGCGTAACATCGTTGCTGCTCCATAACATCAAACATCGACCCACGGCGTAACGCGCTTGCTG
CTTGGATGCCCGAGGCATAGACTGTACAAAAAAACAGTCATAACAAGCCATGAAAACCGCCACTGCGCCG
TTACCACCGCTGCGTTCGGTCAAGGTTCTGGACCAGTTGCGTGAGCGCATACGCTACTTGCATTACAGTT
TACGAACCGAACAGGCTTATGTCAACTGGGTTTGTGCCTTCATCCGTTTCCACGGTGTGCGTCACCCGGC
AACCTTGGGCAGCAGCGAAGTCGAGGCATTTCTGTCCTGGCTGGCGAACGAGCGCAAGGTTTCGGTCTCC
ACGCATCGTCAGGCATTGGCGGCCTTGCTGTTCTTCTACGGCAAGGTGCTGTGCACGGATCTGCCCTTGC
TTCAGGAGATCGGTAGACCTCGGCCGTCGCGGCGCTTGCCGGTGGTGCTGACCCCGGATGAAGTGGTTCG
CATCCTCGGTTTTCTGGAAGGCGAGCATCGTTTGTTCGCCCAGGACTCTAGCTATAGTTCTAGTGGTTGG
CTACAGCTTTGTTTGTACTATCAACAGGTTGAACTGCTGATCAACAGATCCTCTACGCGGCCGCGGTACC
ATAACTTCGTATAGCATACATTATACGAAGTTATCTGGGTTTAAACGCTCTATGGTCTAAAGTTTTTATC
GAGGCTAACTGAAACACGGAAGGAGACAATACCGGAAGGAACCCGCGCTATGACGGCAATAAAAAGACAG
AATAAAACGCACGGGTGTTGGGTCGTTTGTTCATAAACGCGGGGTTCGGTCCCAGGGCTGGCACTCTGTC
AAGTGAACGCTCTATGGTCTAAAGATTTAAATCGACCTACTCCGGAATATTAATAGATCATGGAGATAAT
TAAAATGATAACCATCTCGCAAATAAATAAGTATTTTACTGTTTTCGTAACAGTTTTGTAATAAAAAAAC
CTATAAATATTCCGGATTATTCATACCGTCCCACCATCGGGCGCGGATCCAGCCACCATGTCTGCTGACG
CTCAGTCCTTCCTGAACCGTGTGTGCGGTGTCTCTGCTGCTCGTCTGACTCCTTGCGGTACTGGAACCTC
TACCGACGTGGTGTACCGTGCTTTCGACATCTACAACGACAAGGTGGCCGGTTTCGCTAAGTTCCTCAAG
ACCAACTGCTGCCGCTTCCAAGAGAAGGACGAGGACGACAACCTGATCGACTCCTACTTCGTGGTCAAGC
GTCACACCTTCTCCAACTACCAGCACGAGGAAACTATCTACAACCTGCTGAAGGACTGCCCCGCTGTGGC
TAAGCACGACTTCTTCAAGTTCCGTATCGACGGCGACATGGTGCCCCACATCTCTCGTCAGCGTCTGACC
AAGTACACCATGGCTGACCTGGTGTACGCTCTGCGCCACTTCGATGAGGGAAACTGCGACACCCTGAAAG
AGATCCTGGTCACCTACAACTGCTGTGACGACGACTACTTCAACAAGAAGGATTGGTACGACTTCGTCGA
GAACCCCGACATCCTGCGTGTGTACGCTAACCTGGGAGAGCGTGTGCGTCAGGCTCTGCTCAAGACTGTG
CAGTTCTGCGACGCTATGCGTAACGCTGGTATCGTGGGAGTGCTGACCCTGGACAACCAGGACCTGAACG
GCAATTGGTATGATTTCGGCGACTTCATCCAGACTACCCCTGGTTCTGGTGTCCCCGTGGTGGACTCTTA
CTACTCCCTGCTGATGCCCATCCTGACTCTGACCCGTGCTCTGACCGCTGAGTCTCACGTGGACACCGAC
CTGACCAAGCCTTACATCAAGTGGGACTTGCTGAAGTACGATTTCACCGAGGAACGCCTGAAGCTGTTCG
ACCGTTACTTCAAGTACTGGGACCAGACCTACCATCCTAACTGCGTGAACTGCCTGGACGACCGTTGCAT
CCTGCACTGCGCTAACTTCAACGTGCTGTTCTCCACTGTGTTCCCTCCAACCTCCTTCGGTCCTCTCGTG
CGCAAGATCTTCGTGGACGGTGTCCCTTTCGTGGTGTCCACCGGTTACCACTTCCGTGAACTGGGTGTCG
TGCATAACCAGGACGTCAACCTCCACTCCTCTCGTCTGTCCTTCAAAGAGCTGCTGGTCTACGCTGCTGA
CCCCGCTATGCATGCTGCTTCCGGAAACCTGCTGCTGGACAAGCGTACCACTTGCTTCTCCGTGGCTGCC
CTGACTAACAACGTGGCCTTCCAGACCGTGAAGCCCGGCAATTTCAACAAGGACTTCTACGATTTCGCCG
TGTCCAAGGGCTTCTTCAAAGAAGGCTCCTCCGTCGAGCTGAAGCACTTCTTCTTCGCTCAAGACGGCAA
CGCTGCTATCTCCGACTACGACTACTACCGTTACAACTTGCCCACCATGTGCGACATCCGTCAGCTGCTG
TTCGTGGTCGAGGTGGTGGACAAGTACTTCGACTGCTACGACGGTGGTTGCATCAACGCCAATCAAGTGA
TCGTGAACAACCTGGACAAGTCCGCTGGCTTCCCCTTCAACAAATGGGGCAAAGCTCGTCTGTACTACGA
CTCCATGTCCTACGAGGACCAGGACGCTCTGTTCGCTTACACCAAGCGTAACGTGATCCCCACCATCACT
CAGATGAACCTGAAATACGCCATCTCCGCTAAGAACCGTGCTCGTACCGTGGCTGGTGTCTCCATCTGCT
CCACCATGACCAACCGTCAGTTCCACCAGAAGCTGCTGAAGTCAATCGCTGCTACCCGCGGTGCTACCGT
GGTCATCGGTACTTCCAAGTTCTACGGTGGCTGGCACAACATGCTGAAAACCGTGTACTCCGACGTGGAA
AACCCTCACCTGATGGGCTGGGACTACCCCAAGTGCGATCGTGCTATGCCTAACATGCTGCGTATCATGG
CTTCCCTGGTGCTGGCTCGCAAGCACACTACTTGCTGCTCCCTGTCTCACCGTTTCTACCGTCTGGCTAA
CGAGTGCGCTCAGGTGCTGTCCGAGATGGTCATGTGCGGTGGTTCCCTGTACGTGAAGCCTGGTGGTACT
TCCTCTGGCGACGCTACCACCGCTTACGCTAACTCCGTGTTCAACATCTGCCAGGCTGTGACCGCTAACG
TGAACGCTCTGCTGTCCACCGACGGCAACAAGATCGCTGACAAATACGTGCGTAACCTGCAGCACCGTCT
GTACGAGTGCCTGTACCGTAACCGTGACGTCGACACTGACTTCGTGAACGAGTTCTACGCTTACCTGCGC
AAGCACTTCAGCATGATGATCCTGTCCGACGACGCTGTCGTGTGCTTCAACTCCACCTACGCTTCCCAAG
GCCTGGTGGCTTCCATCAAGAACTTCAAGTCCGTGCTGTACTACCAGAACAACGTGTTCATGTCCGAGGC
TAAGTGCTGGACCGAGACTGACCTGACTAAGGGTCCCCACGAGTTCTGCTCCCAGCACACCATGCTGGTC
AAGCAGGGCGACGATTACGTGTACCTGCCTTATCCTGATCCTTCTCGTATCCTCGGCGCTGGTTGCTTCG
TGGATGACATCGTCAAGACCGACGGAACCCTGATGATCGAGCGTTTCGTGTCCCTGGCTATCGACGCTTA
CCCTCTGACTAAGCACCCCAATCAAGAGTACGCTGACGTGTTCCACCTGTACCTGCAGTACATCCGCAAG
CTGCACGACGAGCTGACCGGACACATGCTGGACATGTACTCCGTGATGCTGACCAACGACAACACCTCTC
GTTACTGGGAGCCCGAATTCTACGAGGCTATGTACACCCCTCACACCGTGCTGCAGGGTGGCTCCCACCA
TCACCACCATCACGGTTCTGACTACAAGGACCACGACGGCGATTACAAGGATCATGACATCGACTACAAA
GACGACGATGACAAGTAAAAGCTTGTCGAGAAGTACTAGAGGATCATAATCAGCCATACCACATTTGTAG
AGGTTTTACTTGCTTTAAAAAACCTCCCACACCTCCCCCTGAACCTGAAACATAAAATGAATGCAATTGT
TGTTGTTAACTTGTTTATTGCAGCTTATAATGGTTACAAATAAAGCAATAGCATCACAAATTTCACAAAT
AAAGCATTTTTTTCACTGCATTCTAGTTGTGGTTTGTCCAAACTCATCAATGTATCTTATCATGTCTGGA
TCTGATCACTGCTTGAGCCTAGAAGATCCGGCTGCTAACAAAGCCCGAAAGGAAGCTGAGTTGGCTGCTG
CCACCGCTGAGCAATAACTATCATAACCATTTAAATAAATCTATATCTCAATCGGGGTTACGTCGATACC
CCACCGAGACCCCATTGGGACCAATACGCCCGCGTTTCTTCCTTTTCCCCACCCCAACCCCCAAGTTCGG
GTGAAGGCCCAGGGCTCGCAGCCAACGTCGGGGCGGCAAGCCCTGCCATAGCCACTACGGGTTAATTAAA
AACTATATCTCAATCGGGGTTTAAACAGGAGATCCGAACCAGATAAGTGAAATCTAGTTCCAAACTATTT
TGTCATTTTTAATTTTCGTATTAGCTTACGACGCTACACCCAGTTCCCATCTATTTTGTCACTCTTCCCT
AAATAATCCTTAAAAACTCCATTTCCACCCCTCCCAGTTCCCAACTATTTTGTCCGCCCACAGCGGGGCA
TTTTTCTTCCTGTTATGTTTTTAATCAAACATCCTGCCAACTCCATGTGACAAACCGTCATCTTCGGCTA
CTTTTTCTCTGTCACAGAATGAAAATTTTTCTGTCATCTCTTCGTTATTAATGTTTGTAATTGACTGAAT
ATCAACGCTTATTTGCAGCCTGAACTGGGAGGCAGAATAAATGATCATATCGTCAATTATTACCTCCACG
GGGAGAGCCTGAGCAAACTGGCCTCAGGCATTTGAGAAGCACACGGTCACACTGCTTCCGGTAGTCAATA
AACCGGTAAGTAGCGTATGCGCTCACGCAACTGGTCCAGAACCTTGACCGAACGCAGCGGTGGTAACGGC
GCAGTGGCGGTTTTCATGGCTTGTTATGACTGTTTTTTTGGGGTACAGTCTATGCCTCGGGCATCCAAGC
AGCAAGCGCGTTACGCCGTGGGTCGATGTTTGATGTTATGGAGCAGCAACGATGTTACGCAGCAGGGCAG
TCGCCCTAAAACAAAGTTAAACATCATGAGGGAAGCGGTGATCGCCGAAGTATCGACTCAACTATCAGAG
GTAGTTGGCGTCATCGAGCGCCATCTCGAACCGACGTTGCTGGCCGTACATTTGTACGGCTCCGCAGTGG
ATGGCGGCCTGAAGCCACACAGTGATATTGATTTGCTGGTTACGGTGACCGTAAGGCTTGATGAAACAAC
GCGGCGAGCTTTGATCAACGACCTTTTGGAAACTTCGGCTTCCCCTGGAGAGAGCGAGATTCTCCGCGCT
GTAGAAGTCACCATTGTTGTGCACGACGACATCATTCCGTGGCGTTATCCAGCTAAGCGCGAACTGCAAT
TTGGAGAATGGCAGCGCAATGACATTCTTGCAGGTATCTTCGAGCCAGCCACGATCGACATTGATCTGGC
TATCTTGCTGACAAAAGCAAGAGAACATAGCGTTGCCTTGGTAGGTCCAGCGGCGGAGGAACTCTTTGAT
CCGGTTCCTGAACAGGATCTATTTGAGGCGCTAAATGAAACCTTAACGCTATGGAACTCGCCGCCCGACT
GGGCTGGCGATGAGCGAAATGTAGTGCTTACGTTGTCCCGCATTTGGTACAGCGCAGTAACCGGCAAAAT
CGCGCCGAAGGATGTCGCTGCCGACTGGGCAATGGAGCGCCTGCCGGCCCAGTATCAGCCCGTCATACTT
GAAGCTAGACAGGCTTATCTTGGACAAGAAGAAGATCGCTTGGCCTCGCGCGCAGATCAGTTGGAAGAAT
TTGTCCACTACGTGAAAGGCGAGATCACCAAGGTAGTCGGCAAATAATGTCTAACAATTCGTTCAAGCCG
ACGGATTGGCGAATGGG
[124 nt withheld, positions 6178-6301]
C
[91 nt withheld, positions 6303-6393]
A
[49 nt withheld, positions 6395-6443]
CCTTTGACGTTGGAGTCCACGTTCTT
[37 nt withheld, positions 6470-6506]
ACCCTATCTCGGTCTATTCTTTTGATTTATAAGGGATTTTGCCGATTTCGGCCTATTGGTTAAAAAATGA
GCTGATTTAACAAAAATTTAACGCGAATTTTAACAAAATATTAACGCTTACAATTTAGGTGGCACTTTTC
GGGGAAATGTGCGCGGAACCCCTATTTGTTTATTTTTCTAAATACATTCAAATATGTATCCGCTCATGAG
ACAATAACCCTGATAAATGCTTCAATAATATTGAAAAAGGAAGAGTATGAGTATTCAACATTTCCGTGTC
GCCCTTATTCCCTTTTTTGCGGCATTTTGCCTTCCTGTTTTTGCTCACCCAGAAACGCTGGTGAAAGTAA
AAGATGCTGAAGATCAGTTGGGTGCACGAGTGGGTTACATCGAACTGGATCTCAACAGCGGTAAGATCCT
TGAGAGTTTTCGCCCCGAAGAACGTTTTCCAATGATGAGCACTTTTAAAGTTCTGCTATGTGGCGCGGTA
TTATCCCGTATTGACGCCGGGCAAGAGCAACTCGGTCGCCGCATACACTATTCTCAGAATGACTTGGTTG
AGTACTCACCAGTCACAGAAAAGCATCTTACGGATGGCATGACAGTAAGAGAATTATGCAGTGCTGCCAT
AACCATGAGTGATAACACTGCGGCCAACTTACTTCTGACAACGATCGGAGGACCGAAGGAGCTAACCGCT
TTTTTGCACAACATGGGGGATCATGTAACTCGCCTTGATCGTTGGGAACCGGAGCTGAATGAAGCCATAC
CAAACGACGAGCGTGACACCACGATGCCTGTAGCAATGGCAACAACGTTGCGCAAACTATTAACTGGCGA
ACTACTTACTCTAGCTTCCCGGCAACAATTAATAGACTGGATGGAGGCGGATAAAGTTGCAGGACCACTT
CTGCGCTCGGCCCTTCCGGCTGGCTGGTTTATTGCTGATAAATCTGGAGCCGGTGAGCGTGGGTCTCGCG
GTATCATTGCAGCACTGGGGCCAGATGGTAAGCCCTCCCGTATCGTAGTTATCTACACGACGGGGAGTCA
GGCAACTATGGATGAACGAAATAGACAGATCGCTGAGATAGGTGCCTCACTGATTAAGCATTGGTAACTG
TCAGACCAAGTTTACTCATATATACTTTAGATTGATTTAAAACTTCATTTTTAATTTAAAAGGATCTAGG
TGAAGATCCTTTTTGATAATCTCATGACCAAAATCCCTTAACGTGAGTTTTCGTTCCACTGAGCGTCAGA
CCCCGTAGAAAAGATCAAAGGATCTTCTTGAGATCCTTTTTTTCTGCGCGTAATCTGCTGCTTGCAAACA
AAAAAACCACCGCTACCAGCGGTGGTTTGTTTGCCGGATCAAGAGCTACCAACTCTTTTTCCGAAGGTAA
CTGGCTTCAGCAGAGCGCAGATACCAAATACTATTCTTCTAGTGTAGCCGTAGTTAGGCCACCACTTCAA
GAACTCTGTAGCACCGCCTACATACCTCGCTCTGCTAATCCTGTTACCAGTGGCTGCTGCCAGTGGCGAT
AAGTCGTGTCTTACCGGGTTGGACTCAAGACGATAGTTACCGGATAAGGCGCAGCGGTCGGGCTGAACGG
GGGGTTCGTGCACACAGCCCAGCTTGGAGCGAACGACCTACACCGAACTGAGATACCTACAGCGTGAGCT
ATGAGAAAGCGCCACGCTTCCCGAAGGGAGAAAGGCGGACAGGTATCCGGTAAGCGGCAGGGTCGGAACA
GGAGAGCGCACGAGGGAGCTTCCAGGGGGAAACGCCTGGTATCTTTATAGTCCTGTCGGGTTTCGCCACC
TCTGACTTGAGCGTCGATTTTTGTGATGCTCGTCAGGGGGGCGGAGCCTATGGAAAAACGCCAGCAACGC
GGCCTTTTTACGGTTCCTGGCCTTTTGCTGGCCTTTTGCTCACATGTTCTTTCCTGCGTTATCCCCTGAT
TCTGTGGATAACCGTATTACCGCCTTTGAGTGAGCTGATACCGCTCGCCGCAGCCGAACGACCGAGCGCA
GCGAGTCAGTGAGCGAGGAAGCGGAAGAGCGCCTGATGCGGTATTTTCTCCTTACGCATCTGTGCGGTAT
TTCACACCGCATAGACCAGCCGCGTAACCTGGCAAAATCGGTTACGGTTGAGTAATAAATGGATGCCCTG
CGTAAGCGGGTGTGGGCGGACAATAAAGTCTTAAACTGAACAAAATAGATCTAAACTATGACAATAAAGT
CTTAAACTAGACAGAATAGTTGTAAACTGAAATCAGTCCAGTTATGCTGTGAAAAAGCATACTGGACTTT
TGTTATGGCTAAAGCAAACTCTTCATTTTCTGAAGTGCAAATTGCCCGTCGTATTAAAGAGGGGCGTGGC
CAAGGGCATGGTAAAGACTATATTCGCGGCGTTGTGACAATTTACCGAACAACTCCGCGGCCGGGAAGCC
GATCTCGGCTTGAACGAATTGTTAGGTGGCGGTACTTGGGTCGATATCAAAGTGCATCACTTCTTCCCGT
ATGCCCAACTTTGTATAGAGAGCCACTGCGGGATCGTCACCGTAATCTGCTTGCACGTAGATCACATAAG
CACCAAGCGCGTTGGCCTCATGCTTGAGGAGATTGATGAGCGCGGTGGCAATGCCCTGCCTCCGGTGCTC
GCCGGAGACTGCGAGATCATAGATATAGATCTCACTACGCGGCTGCTCAAACTTGGGCAGAACGTAAGCC
GCGAGAGCGCCAACAACCGCTTCTTGGTCGAAGGCAGCAAGCGCGATGAATGTCTTACTACGGAGCAAGT
TCCCGAGGTAATCGGAGTCCGGCTGATGTTGGGAGTAGGTGGCTACG
Features (pLannotate 1.2.2; 22 found; start..end, strand, type, name):
    347..375     -  promoter       Pc promoter: intI1 (promoter lies within the coding sequence); class 1 integron promoter
    353..715     -  CDS            YPR2_ECOLX (fragment): Protein predicted: Swiss-Prot protein existence level 4. From Escherichia coli.
    715..742     -  rep_origin     R6K γ ori (fragment): γ replication origin from E. coli plasmid R6K; requires the R6K initiator protein pi for replication
    771..804     +  protein_bind   loxP: Cre-mediated recombination occurs in the 8-bp core sequence (GCATACAT). Cre recombinase
    894..942     +  polyA_signal   HSV TK poly(A) signal: herpes simplex virus thymidine kinase polyadenylation signal (Cole and Stacy, 1985)
   1037..1128    +  promoter       polyhedrin promoter: polh from Autographa californica; promoter for the baculovirus polyhedrin gene
   1166..3976    +  CDS            rep (fragment): R1AB_SARS2 - Experimental evidence at protein level: Swiss-Prot protein existence level 1. [2'-O-methyltransferase]: Methyltransferase that mediates mRNA cap 2'-O-ribose methylation to the 5'-cap structure of viral mRNAs. N7-methyl guanosine cap is a prerequisite for binding of nsp16. Therefore plays an essential role in viral mRNAs cap methylation which is essential to evade immune system. From Severe acute respiratory syndrome coronavirus 2 (2019-nCoV) (SARS-CoV-2).
   4055..4075    +  CDS            FLAG (fragment): FLAG® epitope tag, followed by an enterokinase cleavage site
   4102..4185    +  CDS            large T antigen (fragment): large T antigen from SV40 (simian virus 40)
   4208..4342    +  polyA_signal   SV40 poly(A) signal: SV40 polyadenylation signal
   4371..4420    +  CDS            SET1 (fragment): solubility-enhancement tag derived from T7 phage gene 10B
   4657..4822    -  mobile_element Tn7L: mini-Tn7 element (left end of the Tn7 transposon) Tn7
   5117..5197    -  CDS            int (fragment): INT2_ECOLX - Protein inferred from homology: Swiss-Prot protein existence level 3. Putative integrase believed to be involved in the insertion of antibiotic resistance genes into plasmids and transposons. From Escherichia coli.
   5283..5339    +  CDS            GmR (fragment): gentamycin acetyltransferase; aacC1; confers resistance to gentamycin
   5346..6137    +  CDS            SmR: aminoglycoside adenylyltransferase (Murphy, 1985); aadA; confers resistance to spectinomycin and streptomycin
   6178..6632    +  rep_origin     f1 ori (sequence partly withheld): f1 bacteriophage origin of replication; arrow indicates direction of (+) strand synthesis
   6658..6762    +  promoter       AmpR promoter: bla
   6763..7623    +  CDS            AmpR: β-lactamase; bla; confers resistance to ampicillin, carbenicillin, and related antibiotics
   7794..8382    +  rep_origin     ori: high-copy-number ColE1/pMB1/pBR322/pUC origin of replication
   8568..8619    -  misc_feature   bom (fragment): basis of mobility region from pBR322
   8687..8911    -  mobile_element Tn7R: mini-Tn7 element (right end of the Tn7 transposon) Tn7
   8978..158     -  CDS            GmR (across the origin): gentamycin acetyltransferase; aacC1; confers resistance to gentamycin
