[The description below was written by a language model from this plasmid's Addgene catalogue record and pLannotate feature annotations shown in this document.]
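Description:
pBIG1a_nsp12-His6-3xFlag (SARS-CoV-2) is a baculoviral transfer vector built on the pBIG1a backbone of the biGBac system, designed to express the SARS-CoV-2 nsp12 protein in insect cells. In E. coli it is maintained through a high-copy ColE1/pUC-type origin, with an f1 origin also present. It is selected with ampicillin (β-lactamase) and spectinomycin (aadA aminoglycoside adenylyltransferase). A gentamicin acetyltransferase gene is also annotated. It lies with the expression cassette in the segment bounded by the Tn7R and Tn7L ends, whereas the ampicillin and spectinomycin markers and the plasmid origins lie in the other segment. Gentamicin resistance is therefore the marker carried along when the mini-Tn7 element transposes into a bacmid, in line with the depositor's note that baculovirus is generated by Tn7 transposition (Bac-to-Bac).

The payload is a synthetic nsp12 coding sequence, codon-optimised for Spodoptera frugiperda and inserted by Gibson cloning. The annotation matches it to a fragment of the ORF1ab replicase polyprotein; the methyltransferase text attached to that hit belongs to the polyprotein entry as a whole, not to nsp12. The gene is driven by the polyhedrin promoter, the very late baculoviral promoter widely used for high-level expression, and is terminated by an SV40 polyadenylation signal. A C-terminal His6-3xFlag tag allows affinity purification and detection, although the automated annotation picks up only a FLAG fragment. A loxP site, an HSV TK poly(A) signal and a short R6K γ origin fragment sit upstream and appear to be remnants of the backbone's construction. The associated publication concerns screening for small-molecule inhibitors of the nsp12/7/8 RNA-dependent RNA polymerase, which suggests the construct supplies recombinant tagged nsp12 for such biochemical work.
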