Addgene plasmid #169182: pBIG1a_nsp12-His6-3xFlag (SARS-CoV-2)
Purpose: Baculoviral transfer vector to express nsp12-His6-3xFlag (SARS-CoV-2) in insect cells
Depositing lab: John Diffley. Depositing organization: Francis Crick Institute. Publication: Identifying SARS-CoV-2 antiviral compounds by screening for small molecule inhibitors of nsp12/7/8 RNA-dependent RNA polymerase. Bertolin AP, Weissmann F, Zeng J, Posse V, Milligan JC, Canal B, Ulferts R, Wu M, Drury LS, Howell M, Beale R, Diffley JFX. Biochem J. 2021 Jul 16;478(13):2425-2443. doi: 10.1042/BCJ20210200. PubMed 34198323.
Backbone
  Vector backbone: pBIG1a (biGBac)
  Vector type: Insect Expression
  Selectable markers: Gentamicin
Growth in bacteria
  Bacterial resistance: Ampicillin and Spectinomycin, 100 & 50 μg/mL
  Growth temperature: 37°C
  Growth strain: DH5alpha
  Copy number: Unknown
Gene/Insert
  Gene/Insert name: nsp12-His6-3xFlag (alt names: nsp12-HF; SARS-CoV-2 nsp12)
  Species: Synthetic; SARS-CoV-2
  Mutation: Codon optimised for insect cells (Spodoptera frugiperda)
  Entrez Gene: ORF1ab (a.k.a. GU280_gp01)
  Promoter: Polyhedrin
  Tag / fusion protein: His6-3xFlag (C terminal on insert)
  Cloning method: Gibson Cloning
  Sequencing primers: 5′ TCAACAGGTTGAACTGCTGATC; 3′ GGTGTAGCGTCGTAAGCTAATAC
Terms and licenses: Academic/Nonprofit Terms; Industry Terms: Not Available to Industry
Depositor comments: Baculovirus generation using Tn7 transposition (Bac-to-Bac).
How to cite: pBIG1a_nsp12-His6-3xFlag (SARS-CoV-2) was a gift from John Diffley (Addgene plasmid # 169182 ; http://n2t.net/addgene:169182 ; RRID:Addgene_169182)
